Addgene plasmid #144497: TFORF3021
Purpose: Lentiviral vector for overexpressing transcription factor ORFs with unique 24-bp barcodes. Barcodes facilitate identification of transcription factors in pooled screens.
Depositing lab: Feng Zhang. Depositing organization: Broad Institute. Publication: A transcription factor atlas of directed differentiation. Joung J, Ma S, Tay T, Geiger-Schuller KR, Kirchgatterer PC, Verdine VK, Guo B, Arias-Garcia MA, Allen WE, Singh A, Kuksenko O, Abudayyeh OO, Gootenberg JS, Fu Z, Macrae RK, Buenrostro JD, Regev A, Zhang F. Cell. 2023 Jan 5;186(1):209-229.e26. doi: 10.1016/j.cell.2022.11.026. PubMed 36608654.
Backbone
  Vector backbone: pLX_TRC317
  Backbone manufacturer: Broad Institute Genetic Perturbation Platform
  Backbone size w/o insert (bp): 8264
  Vector type: Mammalian Expression, Lentiviral
  Selectable markers: Puromycin
Growth in bacteria
  Bacterial resistance: Ampicillin, 100 μg/mL
  Growth temperature: 37°C
  Growth strain: NEB Stable
  Copy number: High Copy
Gene/Insert
  Gene/Insert name: DLX4
  Species: H. sapiens (human)
  Insert size (bp): 926
  Entrez Gene: DLX4 (a.k.a. BP1, DLX7, DLX8, DLX9, OFC15)
  Promoter: EF1a
  Tag / fusion protein: V5 (C terminal on insert)
  Cloning method: Gateway Cloning
  Sequencing primers: 5′ GGGTGGAGACTGAAGTTAGGCCAG; 3′ CACATAGCGTAAAAGGAGCAACATAG
Resource information
  A portion of this plasmid was derived from a plasmid made by: Broad Institute Genetic Perturbation Platform
Terms and licenses: Academic/Nonprofit Terms; Industry Terms: Not Available to Industry
Depositor comments: NM_138281.2 Please test multiple small colonies in case of plasmid recombination. To make this collection available in a timely manner, a portion of this collection was not fully sequenced by Addgene. If an Addgene verified full plasmid sequence is not available, please contact us prior to placing an order to request the full sequence.
How to cite: TFORF3021 was a gift from Feng Zhang (Addgene plasmid # 144497 ; http://n2t.net/addgene:144497 ; RRID:Addgene_144497)
