[The description below was written by a language model from this plasmid's Addgene catalogue record and pLannotate feature annotations shown in this document.]
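Description:
TFORF3021 is a lentiviral mammalian expression plasmid built on the pLX_TRC317 backbone and carrying the human transcription factor DLX4, a homeobox-family gene also known as BP1 or DLX7. It belongs to a barcoded transcription factor ORF collection in which each ORF is paired with a unique 24-bp barcode, so that individual factors can be identified by sequencing in pooled overexpression screens such as directed differentiation screens. The barcode itself is not annotated in the feature table. In bacteria the plasmid is maintained through a high-copy ColE1/pUC origin with ampicillin resistance. An f1 origin and residual lac and T7/T3 elements are also present in the backbone. The depositor warns that the plasmid may recombine, as is common for LTR-containing vectors.

The transfer cassette has the layout of a third-generation, self-inactivating vector. An RSV promoter drives a truncated HIV-1 5' LTR, followed by the Ψ packaging signal, a gag fragment, the RRE for Rev-dependent RNA export, a cPPT/CTS element, and a ΔU3 3' LTR followed by an SV40 polyadenylation signal. Within the provirus, an SV40 early promoter drives the puromycin N-acetyltransferase gene for selecting transduced cells. Downstream, the EF-1α promoter drives the DLX4 ORF. The ORF is flanked by attB1 and attB2 sites left over from Gateway cloning and is fused at its C terminus to a V5 epitope tag for detection. A WPRE after the cassette enhances transcript stability and expression. The annotated DLX4 coding region is about 720 bp, shorter than the 926-bp catalogued insert size, which presumably includes flanking sequence.
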