Features (pLannotate 1.2.2; 34 found; start..end, strand, type, name):
      5..231     +  promoter       RSV promoter: Rous sarcoma virus enhancer/promoter
    232..412     +  LTR            5' LTR (truncated): truncated 5' long terminal repeat (LTR) from HIV-1
    459..584     +  misc_feature   HIV-1 Ψ: packaging signal of human immunodeficiency virus type 1
    568..931     +  CDS            HIV-1 gag (fragment): gag protein from human immunodeficiency virus 1; gag
   1077..1310    +  misc_feature   RRE: The Rev response element (RRE) of HIV-1 allows for Rev-dependent mRNA export from the nucleus to the cytoplasm.
   1687..1713    +  CDS            Rev (fragment): human immunodeficiency virus 1 (HIV-1) Rev protein; rev; enhances nuclear export of unspliced and incompletely spliced viral mRNAs
   1720..1743    +  promoter       SV40 promoter (fragment): SV40 early promoter
   1744..1815    +  promoter       SV40 promoter (fragment): SV40 enhancer and early promoter
   1839..1974    +  rep_origin     SV40 ori: SV40 origin of replication
   2020..2616    +  CDS            PuroR (fragment): puromycin N-acetyltransferase; pac from Streptomyces; confers resistance to puromycin
   2665..2782    +  misc_feature   cPPT/CTS: central polypurine tract and central termination sequence of HIV-1
   2847..2913    +  CDS            small t antigen (fragment): SV40 (simian virus 40) small t antigen
   2920..4098    +  promoter       EF-1α promoter: strong constitutive promoter for human elongation factor EF-1α
   4119..4136    +  protein_bind   attB1 (fragment): mutant version of attB; core recombination site for the Gateway® BP reaction BP Clonase™
   4142..4861    +  CDS            DLX4: DLX4_HUMAN - Also known as BP1, DLX7, DLX8, DLX9. Experimental evidence at protein level: Swiss-Prot protein existence level 1. May play a role in determining the production of hemoglobin S. May act as a repressor. During embryonic development, plays a role in palatogenesis. From Homo sapiens (Human).
   4864..4887    -  protein_bind   attB2: mutant version of attB; recombination site for the Gateway® BP reaction BP Clonase™
   4895..4936    +  CDS            V5 tag: epitope tag from simian virus 5
   4952..5005    +  promoter       U6 promoter (fragment): RNA polymerase III promoter for human U6 snRNA
   5047..5635    +  misc_feature   WPRE: woodchuck hepatitis virus posttranscriptional regulatory element
   5686..5705    +  misc_feature   cPPT/CTS (fragment): central polypurine tract and central termination sequence of HIV-1
   5707..5940    +  LTR            3' LTR (ΔU3): self-inactivating 3' long terminal repeat (LTR) from HIV-1
   6018..6139    +  polyA_signal   SV40 poly(A) signal: SV40 polyadenylation signal
   6179..6314    +  rep_origin     SV40 ori: SV40 origin of replication
   6335..6353    -  promoter       T7 promoter: promoter for bacteriophage T7 RNA polymerase
   6361..6516    +  CDS            lacZα (fragment): LacZα fragment of β-galactosidase; lacZ fragment
   6521..6949    +  rep_origin     f1 ori (sequence partly withheld): f1 bacteriophage origin of replication; arrow indicates direction of (+) strand synthesis
   7002..7106    +  promoter       AmpR promoter: bla
   7107..7967    +  CDS            AmpR: β-lactamase; bla; confers resistance to ampicillin, carbenicillin, and related antibiotics
   8138..8726    +  rep_origin     ori: high-copy-number ColE1/pMB1/pBR322/pUC origin of replication
   8909..9001    +  CDS            lacI (fragment): lac repressor; lacI; The lac repressor binds to the lac operator to inhibit transcription in E. coli. This inhibition can be relieved by adding lactose or isopropyl-β-D-thiogalactopyranoside (IPTG).
   9014..9035    +  protein_bind   CAP binding site: CAP binding activates transcription in the presence of cAMP. E. coli catabolite activator protein
   9050..9080    +  promoter       lac promoter: promoter for the E. coli lac operon
   9088..9104    +  protein_bind   lac operator: The lac repressor binds to the lac operator to inhibit transcription in E. coli. This inhibition can be relieved by adding lactose or isopropyl-β-D-thiogalactopyranoside (IPTG). lac repressor encoded by lacI
   9149..9167    +  promoter       T3 promoter: promoter for bacteriophage T3 RNA polymerase
>Addgene plasmid #144497 | TFORF3021 | addgene full sequence | sequence record 391599 | Addgene NGS Result
TTAATGTAGTCTTATGCAATACTCTTGTAGTCTTGCAACATGGTAACGATGAGTTAGCAACATGCCTTAC
AAGGAGAGAAAAAGCACCGTGCATGCCGATTGGTGGAAGTAAGGTGGTACGATCGTGCCTTATTAGGAAG
GCAACAGACGGGTCTGACATGGATTGGACGAACCACTGAATTGCCGCATTGCAGAGATATTGTATTTAAG
TGCCTAGCTCGATACATAAACGGGTCTCTCTGGTTAGACCAGATCTGAGCCTGGGAGCTCTCTGGCTAAC
TAGGGAACCCACTGCTTAAGCCTCAATAAAGCTTGCCTTGAGTGCTTCAAGTAGTGTGTGCCCGTCTGTT
GTGTGACTCTGGTAACTAGAGATCCCTCAGACCCTTTTAGTCAGTGTGGAAAATCTCTAGCAGTGGCGCC
CGAACAGGGACTTGAAAGCGAAAGGGAAACCAGAGGAGCTCTCTCGACGCAGGACTCGGCTTGCTGAAGC
GCGCACGGCAAGAGGCGAGGGGCGGCGACTGGTGAGTACGCCAAAAATTTTGACTAGCGGAGGCTAGAAG
GAGAGAGATGGGTGCGAGAGCGTCAGTATTAAGCGGGGGAGAATTAGATCGCGATGGGAAAAAATTCGGT
TAAGGCCAGGGGGAAAGAAAAAATATAAATTAAAACATATAGTATGGGCAAGCAGGGAGCTAGAACGATT
CGCAGTTAATCCTGGCCTGTTAGAAACATCAGAAGGCTGTAGACAAATACTGGGACAGCTACAACCATCC
CTTCAGACAGGATCAGAAGAACTTAGATCATTATATAATACAGTAGCAACCCTCTATTGTGTGCATCAAA
GGATAGAGATAAAAGACACCAAGGAAGCTTTAGACAAGATAGAGGAAGAGCAAAACAAAAGTAAGACCAC
CGCACAGCAAGCGGCCGCTGATCTTCAGACCTGGAGGAGGAGATATGAGGGACAATTGGAGAAGTGAATT
ATATAAATATAAAGTAGTAAAAATTGAACCATTAGGAGTAGCACCCACCAAGGCAAAGAGAAGAGTGGTG
CAGAGAGAAAAAAGAGCAGTGGGAATAGGAGCTTTGTTCCTTGGGTTCTTGGGAGCAGCAGGAAGCACTA
TGGGCGCAGCGTCAATGACGCTGACGGTACAGGCCAGACAATTATTGTCTGGTATAGTGCAGCAGCAGAA
CAATTTGCTGAGGGCTATTGAGGCGCAACAGCATCTGTTGCAACTCACAGTCTGGGGCATCAAGCAGCTC
CAGGCAAGAATCCTGGCTGTGGAAAGATACCTAAAGGATCAACAGCTCCTGGGGATTTGGGGTTGCTCTG
GAAAACTCATTTGCACCACTGCTGTGCCTTGGAATGCTAGTTGGAGTAATAAATCTCTGGAACAGATTTG
GAATCACACGACCTGGATGGAGTGGGACAGAGAAATTAACAATTACACAAGCTTAATACACTCCTTAATT
GAAGAATCGCAAAACCAGCAAGAAAAGAATGAACAAGAATTATTGGAATTAGATAAATGGGCAAGTTTGT
GGAATTGGTTTAACATAACAAATTGGCTGTGGTATATAAAATTATTCATAATGATAGTAGGAGGCTTGGT
AGGTTTAAGAATAGTTTTTGCTGTACTTTCTATAGTGAATAGAGTTAGGCAGGGATATTCACCATTATCG
TTTCAGACCCACCTCCCAACCCCGAGGGGACCCATGCATTGCATCTCAATTAGTCAGCAACCAGGTGTGG
AAAGTCCCCAGGCTCCCCAGCAGGCAGAAGTATGCAAAGCATGCGTCTCAATTAGTCAGCAACCATAGTC
CCGCCCCTAACTCCGCCCATCCCGCCCCTAACTCCGCCCAGTTCCGCCCATTCTCCGCCCCATGGCTGAC
TAATTTTTTTTATTTATGCAGAGGCCGAGGCCGCCTCGGCCTCTGAGCTATTCCAGAAGTAGTGAGGAGG
CTTTTTTGGAGGCCTAGGCTTTTGCAAAAAGCTTTCTAGAGGTACCACCGGAGCTTACCATGACCGAGTA
CAAGCCCACGGTGCGCCTCGCCACCCGCGACGACGTCCCCAGGGCCGTACGCACCCTCGCCGCCGCGTTC
GCCGACTACCCCGCCACGCGCCACACCGTCGATCCGGACCGCCACATCGAGCGGGTCACCGAGCTGCAAG
AACTCTTCCTCACGCGCGTCGGGCTCGACATCGGCAAGGTGTGGGTCGCGGACGACGGCGCCGCCGTGGC
GGTCTGGACCACGCCGGAGAGCGTCGAAGCGGGGGCGGTGTTCGCCGAGATCGGCCCGCGCATGGCCGAG
TTGAGCGGTTCCCGGCTGGCCGCGCAGCAACAGATGGAAGGCCTCCTGGCGCCGCACCGGCCCAAGGAGC
CCGCGTGGTTCCTGGCCACCGTCGGCGTCTCGCCCGACCACCAGGGCAAGGGTCTGGGCAGCGCCGTCGT
GCTCCCCGGAGTGGAGGCGGCCGAGCGCGCCGGGGTGCCCGCCTTCCTGGAGACCTCCGCGCCCCGCAAC
CTCCCCTTCTACGAGCGGCTCGGCTTCACCGTCACCGCCGACGTCGAGGTGCCCGAAGGACCGCGCACCT
GGTGCATGACCCGCAAGCCCGGTGCCAGTTAACGAATTCTAGATCTTGAGACAAATGGCAGTATTCATCC
ACAATTTTAAAAGAAAAGGGGGGATTGGGGGGTACAGTGCAGGGGAAAGAATAGTAGACATAATAGCAAC
AGACATACAAACTAAAGAATTACAAAAACAAATTACAAAAATTCAAAATTTTCGGGTTTATTACAGGGAC
AGCAGAGATCCACTTTGGCGCCGGCTCGAGGCCTGCAGGTGCAAAGATGGATAAAGTTTTAAACAGAGAG
GAATCTTTGCAGCTAATGGACCTTCTAGGTCTTGAAAGGAGTGGGAATTGGCTCCGGTGCCCGTCAGTGG
GCAGAGCGCACATCGCCCACAGTCCCCGAGAAGTTGGGGGGAGGGGTCGGCAATTGAACCGGTGCCTAGA
GAAGGTGGCGCGGGGTAAACTGGGAAAGTGATGTCGTGTACTGGCTCCGCCTTTTTCCCGAGGGTGGGGG
AGAACCGTATATAAGTGCAGTAGTCGCCGTGAACGTTCTTTTTCGCAACGGGTTTGCCGCCAGAACACAG
GTAAGTGCCGTGTGTGGTTCCCGCGGGCCTGGCCTCTTTACGGGTTATGGCCCTTGCGTGCCTTGAATTA
CTTCCACCTGGCTGCAGTACGTGATTCTTGATCCCGAGCTTCGGGTTGGAAGTGGGTGGGAGAGTTCGAG
GCCTTGCGCTTAAGGAGCCCCTTCGCCTCGTGCTTGAGTTGAGGCCTGGCCTGGGCGCTGGGGCCGCCGC
GTGCGAATCTGGTGGCACCTTCGCGCCTGTCTCGCTGCTTTCGATAAGTCTCTAGCCATTTAAAATTTTT
GATGACCTGCTGCGACGCTTTTTTTCTGGCAAGATAGTCTTGTAAATGCGGGCCAAGATCTGCACACTGG
TATTTCGGTTTTTGGGGCCGCGGGCGGCGACGGGGCCCGTGCGTCCCAGCGCACATGTTCGGCGAGGCGG
GGCCTGCGAGCGCGGCCACCGAGAATCGGACGGGGGTAGTCTCAAGCTGGCCGGCCTGCTCTGGTGCCTG
GCCTCGCGCCGCCGTGTATCGCCCCGCCCTGGGCGGCAAGGCTGGCCCGGTCGGCACCAGTTGCGTGAGC
GGAAAGATGGCCGCTTCCCGGCCCTGCTGCAGGGAGCTCAAAATGGAGGACGCGGCGCTCGGGAGAGCGG
GCGGGTGAGTCACCCACACAAAGGAAAAGGGCCTTTCCGTCCTCAGCCGTCGCTTCATGTGACTCCACGG
AGTACCGGGCGCCGTCCAGGCACCTCGATTAGTTCTCGAGCTTTTGGAGTACGTCGTCTTTAGGTTGGGG
GGAGGGGTTTTATGCGATGGAGTTTCCCCACACTGAGTGGGTGGAGACTGAAGTTAGGCCAGCTTGGCAC
TTGATGTAATTCTCCTTGGAATTTGCCCTTTTTGAGTTTGGATCTTGGTTCATTCTCAAGCCTCAGACAG
TGGTTCAAAGTTTTTTTCTTCCATTTCAGGTGTCGTGAGGCTAGCATCGATTGATCAACAAGTTTGTACA
AAAAAGTTGGCATGACCTCTTTGCCCTGCCCCCTCCCCGGCCGGGACGCCTCCAAAGCTGTCTTCCCAGA
CCTCGCCCCTGTCCCGTCGGTAGCGGCTGCCTACCCGCTTGGCTTGTCCCCTACAACCGCAGCCTCCCCC
AATTTGTCCTACTCCAGGCCGTATGGCCACCTCCTGTCTTACCCCTACACCGAGCCAGCGAACCCCGGAG
ACTCCTACCTGTCCTGCCAGCAACCCGCGGCGCTCTCTCAGCCCCTCTGCGGACCTGCAGAGCACCCTCA
GGAACTCGAGGCAGACTCGGAGAAGCCGCGGCTGTCCCCGGAACCCTCCGAGCGGCGCCCTCAGGCCCCC
GCCAAAAAGCTCCGCAAGCCGAGGACCATCTACTCCAGCCTGCAGCTGCAGCACCTAAACCAGCGTTTCC
AGCACACGCAGTACCTGGCGCTGCCCGAGAGGGCCCAGCTGGCAGCGCAGCTCGGCCTCACCCAGACCCA
GGTAAAGATCTGGTTTCAGAACAAACGCTCCAAGTATAAGAAGCTCCTGAAGCAGAATTCTGGGGGGCAG
GAAGGGGACTTCCCTGGGAGGACCTTCTCTGTGTCTCCCTGCTCCCCACCCCTCCCCTCCCTCTGGGATC
TACCCAAGGCAGGGACCCTGCCCACCAGTGGCTATGGCAACAGCTTTGGAGCCTGGTATCAGCATCACTC
CTCAGATGTCCTGGCTTCGCCTCAGATGATGTGCCCAACTTTCTTGTACAAAGTGGTTGATATCGGTAAG
CCTATCCCTAACCCTCTCCTCGGTCTCGATTCTACGTAGTAATGAACTAGTCCGTAACTTGAAAGTATTT
CGATTTCTTGGCTTTATATATCTTGTGGAAAGGACGATGTTTGGTCTGATGTGTGTGATAAACGCGTTAA
GTCGACAATCAACCTCTGGATTACAAAATTTGTGAAAGATTGACTGGTATTCTTAACTATGTTGCTCCTT
TTACGCTATGTGGATACGCTGCTTTAATGCCTTTGTATCATGCTATTGCTTCCCGTATGGCTTTCATTTT
CTCCTCCTTGTATAAATCCTGGTTGCTGTCTCTTTATGAGGAGTTGTGGCCCGTTGTCAGGCAACGTGGC
GTGGTGTGCACTGTGTTTGCTGACGCAACCCCCACTGGTTGGGGCATTGCCACCACCTGTCAGCTCCTTT
CCGGGACTTTCGCTTTCCCCCTCCCTATTGCCACGGCGGAACTCATCGCCGCCTGCCTTGCCCGCTGCTG
GACAGGGGCTCGGCTGTTGGGCACTGACAATTCCGTGGTGTTGTCGGGGAAATCATCGTCCTTTCCTTGG
CTGCTCGCCTGTGTTGCCACCTGGATTCTGCGCGGGACGTCCTTCTGCTACGTCCCTTCGGCCCTCAATC
CAGCGGACCTTCCTTCCCGCGGCCTGCTGCCGGCTCTGCGGCCTCTTCCGCGTCTTCGCCTTCGCCCTCA
GACGAGTCGGATCTCCCTTTGGGCCGCCTCCCCGCGTCGACTTTAAGACCAATGACTTACAAGGCAGCTG
TAGATCTTAGCCACTTTTTAAAAGAAAAGGGGGGACTGGAAGGGCTAATTCACTCCCAACGAAGACAAGA
TCTGCTTTTTGCTTGTACTGGGTCTCTCTGGTTAGACCAGATCTGAGCCTGGGAGCTCTCTGGCTAACTA
GGGAACCCACTGCTTAAGCCTCAATAAAGCTTGCCTTGAGTGCTTCAAGTAGTGTGTGCCCGTCTGTTGT
GTGACTCTGGTAACTAGAGATCCCTCAGACCCTTTTAGTCAGTGTGGAAAATCTCTAGCAGTACGTATAG
TAGTTCATGTCATCTTATTATTCAGTATTTATAACTTGCAAAGAAATGAATATCAGAGAGTGAGAGGAAC
TTGTTTATTGCAGCTTATAATGGTTACAAATAAAGCAATAGCATCACAAATTTCACAAATAAAGCATTTT
TTTCACTGCATTCTAGTTGTGGTTTGTCCAAACTCATCAATGTATCTTATCATGTCTGGCTCTAGCTATC
CCGCCCCTAACTCCGCCCATCCCGCCCCTAACTCCGCCCAGTTCCGCCCATTCTCCGCCCCATGGCTGAC
TAATTTTTTTTATTTATGCAGAGGCCGAGGCCGCCTCGGCCTCTGAGCTATTCCAGAAGTAGTGAGGAGG
CTTTTTTGGAGGCCTAGGGACGTACCCAATTCGCCCTATAGTGAGTCGTATTACGCGCGCTCACTGGCCG
TCGTTTTACAACGTCGTGACTGGGAAAACCCTGGCGTTACCCAACTTAATCGCCTTGCAGCACATCCCCC
TTTCGCCAGCTGGCGTAATAGCGAAGAGGCCCGCACCGATCGCCCTTCCCAACAGTTGCGCAGCCTGAAT
GGCGAATGGG
[124 nt withheld, positions 6521-6644]
C
[91 nt withheld, positions 6646-6736]
A
[49 nt withheld, positions 6738-6786]
CCTTTGACGTTGGAGTCCACGTTCTTT
[37 nt withheld, positions 6814-6850]
ACCCTATCTCGGTCTATTCTTTTGATTTATAAGGGATTTTGCCGATTTCGGCCTATTGGTTAAAAAATGA
GCTGATTTAACAAAAATTTAACGCGAATTTTAACAAAATATTAACGCTTACAATTTAGGTGGCACTTTTC
GGGGAAATGTGCGCGGAACCCCTATTTGTTTATTTTTCTAAATACATTCAAATATGTATCCGCTCATGAG
ACAATAACCCTGATAAATGCTTCAATAATATTGAAAAAGGAAGAGTATGAGTATTCAACATTTCCGTGTC
GCCCTTATTCCCTTTTTTGCGGCATTTTGCCTTCCTGTTTTTGCTCACCCAGAAACGCTGGTGAAAGTAA
AAGATGCTGAAGATCAGTTGGGTGCACGAGTGGGTTACATCGAACTGGATCTCAACAGCGGTAAGATCCT
TGAGAGTTTTCGCCCCGAAGAACGTTTTCCAATGATGAGCACTTTTAAAGTTCTGCTATGTGGCGCGGTA
TTATCCCGTATTGACGCCGGGCAAGAGCAACTCGGTCGCCGCATACACTATTCTCAGAATGACTTGGTTG
AGTACTCACCAGTCACAGAAAAGCATCTTACGGATGGCATGACAGTAAGAGAATTATGCAGTGCTGCCAT
AACCATGAGTGATAACACTGCGGCCAACTTACTTCTGACAACGATCGGAGGACCGAAGGAGCTAACCGCT
TTTTTGCACAACATGGGGGATCATGTAACTCGCCTTGATCGTTGGGAACCGGAGCTGAATGAAGCCATAC
CAAACGACGAGCGTGACACCACGATGCCTGTAGCAATGGCAACAACGTTGCGCAAACTATTAACTGGCGA
ACTACTTACTCTAGCTTCCCGGCAACAATTAATAGACTGGATGGAGGCGGATAAAGTTGCAGGACCACTT
CTGCGCTCGGCCCTTCCGGCTGGCTGGTTTATTGCTGATAAATCTGGAGCCGGTGAGCGTGGGTCTCGCG
GTATCATTGCAGCACTGGGGCCAGATGGTAAGCCCTCCCGTATCGTAGTTATCTACACGACGGGGAGTCA
GGCAACTATGGATGAACGAAATAGACAGATCGCTGAGATAGGTGCCTCACTGATTAAGCATTGGTAACTG
TCAGACCAAGTTTACTCATATATACTTTAGATTGATTTAAAACTTCATTTTTAATTTAAAAGGATCTAGG
TGAAGATCCTTTTTGATAATCTCATGACCAAAATCCCTTAACGTGAGTTTTCGTTCCACTGAGCGTCAGA
CCCCGTAGAAAAGATCAAAGGATCTTCTTGAGATCCTTTTTTTCTGCGCGTAATCTGCTGCTTGCAAACA
AAAAAACCACCGCTACCAGCGGTGGTTTGTTTGCCGGATCAAGAGCTACCAACTCTTTTTCCGAAGGTAA
CTGGCTTCAGCAGAGCGCAGATACCAAATACTGTTCTTCTAGTGTAGCCGTAGTTAGGCCACCACTTCAA
GAACTCTGTAGCACCGCCTACATACCTCGCTCTGCTAATCCTGTTACCAGTGGCTGCTGCCAGTGGCGAT
AAGTCGTGTCTTACCGGGTTGGACTCAAGACGATAGTTACCGGATAAGGCGCAGCGGTCGGGCTGAACGG
GGGGTTCGTGCACACAGCCCAGCTTGGAGCGAACGACCTACACCGAACTGAGATACCTACAGCGTGAGCT
ATGAGAAAGCGCCACGCTTCCCGAAGGGAGAAAGGCGGACAGGTATCCGGTAAGCGGCAGGGTCGGAACA
GGAGAGCGCACGAGGGAGCTTCCAGGGGGAAACGCCTGGTATCTTTATAGTCCTGTCGGGTTTCGCCACC
TCTGACTTGAGCGTCGATTTTTGTGATGCTCGTCAGGGGGGCGGAGCCTATGGAAAAACGCCAGCAACGC
GGCCTTTTTACGGTTCCTGGCCTTTTGCTGGCCTTTTGCTCACATGTTCTTTCCTGCGTTATCCCCTGAT
TCTGTGGATAACCGTATTACCGCCTTTGAGTGAGCTGATACCGCTCGCCGCAGCCGAACGACCGAGCGCA
GCGAGTCAGTGAGCGAGGAAGCGGAAGAGCGCCCAATACGCAAACCGCCTCTCCCCGCGCGTTGGCCGAT
TCATTAATGCAGCTGGCACGACAGGTTTCCCGACTGGAAAGCGGGCAGTGAGCGCAACGCAATTAATGTG
AGTTAGCTCACTCATTAGGCACCCCAGGCTTTACACTTTATGCTTCCGGCTCGTATGTTGTGTGGAATTG
TGAGCGGATAACAATTTCACACAGGAAACAGCTATGACCATGATTACGCCAAGCGCGCAATTAACCCTCA
CTAAAGGGAACAAAAGCTGGAGCTGCAAGC
