>Addgene plasmid #144497 | TFORF3021 | depositor partial sequence | sequence record 285606 | Insert
ATCGATTGATCAACAAGTTTGTACAAAAAAGTTGGCATGACCTCTTTGCCCTGCCCCCTCCCCGGCCGGG
ACGCCTCCAAAGCTGTCTTCCCAGACCTCGCCCCTGTCCCGTCGGTAGCGGCTGCCTACCCGCTTGGCTT
GTCCCCTACAACCGCAGCCTCCCCCAATTTGTCCTACTCCAGGCCGTATGGCCACCTCCTGTCTTACCCC
TACACCGAGCCAGCGAACCCCGGAGACTCCTACCTGTCCTGCCAGCAACCCGCGGCGCTCTCTCAGCCCC
TCTGCGGACCTGCAGAGCACCCTCAGGAACTCGAGGCAGACTCGGAGAAGCCGCGGCTGTCCCCGGAACC
CTCCGAGCGGCGCCCTCAGGCCCCCGCCAAAAAGCTCCGCAAGCCGAGGACCATCTACTCCAGCCTGCAG
CTGCAGCACCTAAACCAGCGTTTCCAGCACACGCAGTACCTGGCGCTGCCCGAGAGGGCCCAGCTGGCAG
CGCAGCTCGGCCTCACCCAGACCCAGGTAAAGATCTGGTTTCAGAACAAACGCTCCAAGTATAAGAAGCT
CCTGAAGCAGAATTCTGGGGGGCAGGAAGGGGACTTCCCTGGGAGGACCTTCTCTGTGTCTCCCTGCTCC
CCACCCCTCCCCTCCCTCTGGGATCTACCCAAGGCAGGGACCCTGCCCACCAGTGGCTATGGCAACAGCT
TTGGAGCCTGGTATCAGCATCACTCCTCAGATGTCCTGGCTTCGCCTCAGATGATGTGCCCAACTTTCTT
GTACAAAGTGGTTGATATCGGTAAGCCTATCCCTAACCCTCTCCTCGGTCTCGATTCTACGTAGTAATGA
ACTAGTCCGTAACTTGAAAGTATTTCGATTTCTTGGCTTTATATATCTTGTGGAAAGGACGATGTTTGGT
CTGATGTGTGTGATAA
