>Addgene plasmid #144497 | TFORF3021 | depositor partial sequence | sequence record 285607 | Barcode
TGTTTGGTCTGATGTGTGTGATAA
